>Addgene plasmid #198712 | Lenti-Cre | addgene full sequence | sequence record 402621 | Addgene NGS Result
TCGACGGATCGGGAGATCTCCCGATCCCCTATGGTGCACTCTCAGTACAATCTGCTCTGATGCCGCATAG
TTAAGCCAGTATCTGCTCCCTGCTTGTGTGTTGGAGGTCGCTGAGTAGTGCGCGAGCAAAATTTAAGCTA
CAACAAGGCAAGGCTTGACCGACAATTGCATGAAGAATCTGCTTAGGGTTAGGCGTTTTGCGCTGCTTCG
CGATGTACGGGCCAGATATACGCGTTGACATTGATTATTGACTAGTTATTAATAGTAATCAATTACGGGG
TCATTAGTTCATAGCCCATATATGGAGTTCCGCGTTACATAACTTACGGTAAATGGCCCGCCTGGCTGAC
CGCCCAACGACCCCCGCCCATTGACGTCAATAATGACGTATGTTCCCATAGTAACGCCAATAGGGACTTT
CCATTGACGTCAATGGGTGGAGTATTTACGGTAAACTGCCCACTTGGCAGTACATCAAGTGTATCATATG
CCAAGTACGCCCCCTATTGACGTCAATGACGGTAAATGGCCCGCCTGGCATTATGCCCAGTACATGACCT
TATGGGACTTTCCTACTTGGCAGTACATCTACGTATTAGTCATCGCTATTACCATGGTGATGCGGTTTTG
GCAGTACATCAATGGGCGTGGATAGCGGTTTGACTCACGGGGATTTCCAAGTCTCCACCCCATTGACGTC
AATGGGAGTTTGTTTTGGCACCAAAATCAACGGGACTTTCCAAAATGTCGTAACAACTCCGCCCCATTGA
CGCAAATGGGCGGTAGGCGTGTACGGTGGGAGGTCTATATAAGCAGCGCGTTTTGCCTGTACTGGGTCTC
TCTGGTTAGACCAGATCTGAGCCTGGGAGCTCTCTGGCTAACTAGGGAACCCACTGCTTAAGCCTCAATA
AAGCTTGCCTTGAGTGCTTCAAGTAGTGTGTGCCCGTCTGTTGTGTGACTCTGGTAACTAGAGATCCCTC
AGACCCTTTTAGTCAGTGTGGAAAATCTCTAGCAGTGGCGCCCGAACAGGGACTTGAAAGCGAAAGGGAA
ACCAGAGGAGCTCTCTCGACGCAGGACTCGGCTTGCTGAAGCGCGCACGGCAAGAGGCGAGGGGCGGCGA
CTGGTGAGTACGCCAAAAATTTTGACTAGCGGAGGCTAGAAGGAGAGAGATGGGTGCGAGAGCGTCAGTA
TTAAGCGGGGGAGAATTAGATCGCGATGGGAAAAAATTCGGTTAAGGCCAGGGGGAAAGAAAAAATATAA
ATTAAAACATATAGTATGGGCAAGCAGGGAGCTAGAACGATTCGCAGTTAATCCTGGCCTGTTAGAAACA
TCAGAAGGCTGTAGACAAATACTGGGACAGCTACAACCATCCCTTCAGACAGGATCAGAAGAACTTAGAT
CATTATATAATACAGTAGCAACCCTCTATTGTGTGCATCAAAGGATAGAGATAAAAGACACCAAGGAAGC
TTTAGACAAGATAGAGGAAGAGCAAAACAAAAGTAAGACCACCGCACAGCAAGCGGCCGGCCGCTGATCT
TCAGACCTGGAGGAGGAGATATGAGGGACAATTGGAGAAGTGAATTATATAAATATAAAGTAGTAAAAAT
TGAACCATTAGGAGTAGCACCCACCAAGGCAAAGAGAAGAGTGGTGCAGAGAGAAAAAAGAGCAGTGGGA
ATAGGAGCTTTGTTCCTTGGGTTCTTGGGAGCAGCAGGAAGCACTATGGGCGCAGCGTCAATGACGCTGA
CGGTACAGGCCAGACAATTATTGTCTGGTATAGTGCAGCAGCAGAACAATTTGCTGAGGGCTATTGAGGC
GCAACAGCATCTGTTGCAACTCACAGTCTGGGGCATCAAGCAGCTCCAGGCAAGAATCCTGGCTGTGGAA
AGATACCTAAAGGATCAACAGCTCCTGGGGATTTGGGGTTGCTCTGGAAAACTCATTTGCACCACTGCTG
TGCCTTGGAATGCTAGTTGGAGTAATAAATCTCTGGAACAGATTTGGAATCACACGACCTGGATGGAGTG
GGACAGAGAAATTAACAATTACACAAGCTTAATACACTCCTTAATTGAAGAATCGCAAAACCAGCAAGAA
AAGAATGAACAAGAATTATTGGAATTAGATAAATGGGCAAGTTTGTGGAATTGGTTTAACATAACAAATT
GGCTGTGGTATATAAAATTATTCATAATGATAGTAGGAGGCTTGGTAGGTTTAAGAATAGTTTTTGCTGT
ACTTTCTATAGTGAATAGAGTTAGGCAGGGATATTCACCATTATCGTTTCAGACCCACCTCCCAACCCCG
AGGGGACCCGACAGGCCCGAAGGAATAGAAGAAGAAGGTGGAGAGAGAGACAGAGACAGATCCATTCGAT
TAGTGAACGGATCGGCACTGCGTGCGCCAATTCTGCAGACAAATGGCAGTATTCATCCACAATTTTAAAA
GAAAAGGGGGGATTGGGGGGTACAGTGCAGGGGAAAGAATAGTAGACATAATAGCAACAGACATACAAAC
TAAAGAATTACAAAAACAAATTACAAAAATTCAAAATTTTCGGGTTTATTACAGGGACAGCAGAGATCCA
GTTTGGTTAGTACCGGGCCCGGGTCGACTAGTGATCAGTGTGAGGGAGTGTAAAGCTGGTTTATTCTACC
GGGTAGGGGAGGCGCTTTTCCCAAGGCAGTCTGGAGCATGCGCTTTAGCAGCCCCGCTGGGCACTTGGCG
CTACACAAGTGGCCTCTGGCCTCGCACACATTCCACATCCACCGGTAGGCGCCAACCGGCTCCGTTCTTT
GGTGGCCCCTTCGCGCCACCTTCTACTCCTCCCCTAGTCAGGAAGTTCCCCCCCGCCCCGCAGCTCGCGT
CGTGCAGGACGTGACAAATGGAAGTAGCACGTCTCACTAGTCTCGTGCAGATGGACAGCACCGCTGAGCA
ATGGAAGCGGGTAGGCCTTTGGGGCAGCGGCCAATAGCAGCTTTGCTCCTTCGCTTTCTGGGCTCAGAGG
CTGGGAAGGGGTGGGTCCGGGGGCGGGCTCAGGGGCGGGGCGGGCGCCCGAAGGTCCTCCGGAGGCCCGG
CATTCTGCACGCTTCAAAAGCGCACGTCTGCCGCGCTGTTCTCCTCTTCCTCATCTCCGGGAGACCCGAC
ATTAGCGCTACAGCTTAAGCGGACCATGCCCAAGAAGAAGAGGAAGGTGTCCAATTTACTGACCGTACAC
CAAAATTTGCCTGCATTACCGGTCGATGCAACGAGTGATGAGGTTCGCAAGAACCTGATGGACATGTTCA
GGGATCGCCAGGCGTTTTCTGAGCATACCTGGAAAATGCTTCTGTCCGTTTGCCGGTCGTGGGCGGCATG
GTGCAAGTTGAATAACCGGAAATGGTTTCCCGCAGAACCTGAAGATGTTCGCGATTATCTTCTATATCTT
CAGGCGCGCGGTCTGGCAGTAAAAACTATCCAGCAACATTTGGGCCAGCTAAACATGCTTCATCGTCGGT
CCGGGCTGCCACGACCAAGTGACAGCAATGCTGTTTCACTGGTTATGCGGCGGATCCGAAAAGAAAACGT
TGATGCCGGTGAACGTGCAAAACAGGCTCTAGCGTTCGAACGCACTGATTTCGACCAGGTTCGTTCACTC
ATGGAAAATAGCGATCGCTGCCAGGATATACGTAATCTGGCATTTCTGGGGATTGCTTATAACACCCTGT
TACGTATAGCCGAAATTGCCAGGATCAGGGTTAAAGATATCTCACGTACTGACGGTGGGAGAATGTTAAT
CCATATTGGCAGAACGAAAACGCTGGTTAGCACCGCAGGTGTAGAGAAGGCACTTAGCCTGGGGGTAACT
AAACTGGTCGAGCGATGGATTTCCGTCTCTGGTGTAGCTGATGATCCGAATAACTACCTGTTTTGCCGGG
TCAGAAAAAATGGTGTTGCCGCGCCATCTGCCACCAGCCAGCTATCAACTCGCGCCCTGGAAGGGATTTT
TGAAGCAACTCATCGATTGATTTACGGCGCTAAGGATGACTCTGGTCAGAGATACCTGGCCTGGTCTGGA
CACAGTGCCCGTGTCGGAGCCGCGCGAGATATGGCCCGCGCTGGAGTTTCAATACCGGAGATCATGCAAG
CTGGTGGCTGGACCAATGTAAATATTGTCATGAACTATATCCGTAACCTGGATAGTGAAACAGGGGCAAT
GGTGCGCCTGCTGGAAGATGGCGATTAGAAACGTTGTTGTTTGGGGTTGAATTACTCTTCTAGACCGCGG
CGCGCCCGATAATCAACCTCTGGATTACAAAATTTGTGAAAGATTGACTGGTATTCTTAACTATGTTGCT
CCTTTTACGCTATGTGGATACGCTGCTTTAATGCCTTTGTATCATGCTATTGCTTCCCGTATGGCTTTCA
TTTTCTCCTCCTTGTATAAATCCTGGTTGCTGTCTCTTTATGAGGAGTTGTGGCCCGTTGTCAGGCAACG
TGGCGTGGTGTGCACTGTGTTTGCTGACGCAACCCCCACTGGTTGGGGCATTGCCACCACCTGTCAGCTC
CTTTCCGGGACTTTCGCTTTCCCCCTCCCTATTGCCACGGCGGAACTCATCGCCGCCTGCCTTGCCCGCT
GCTGGACAGGGGCTCGGCTGTTGGGCACTGACAATTCCGTGGTGTTGTCGGGGAAATCATCGTCCTTTCC
TTGGCTGCTCGCCTGTGTTGCCACCTGGATTCTGCGCGGGACGTCCTTCTGCTACGTCCCTTCGGCCCTC
AATCCAGCGGACCTTCCTTCCCGCGGCCTGCTGCCGGCTCTGCGGCCTCTTCCGCGTCTTCGCCTTCGCC
CTCAGACGAGTCGGATCTCCCTTTGGGCCGCCTCCCCGCATCGATACCGTCGACCTCGATCGAGACCTAG
AAAAACATGGAGCAATCACAAGTAGCAATACAGCAGCTACCAATGCTGATTGTGCCTGGCTAGAAGCACA
AGAGGAGGAGGAGGTGGGTTTTCCAGTCACACCTCAGGTACCTTTAAGACCAATGACTTACAAGGCAGCT
GTAGATCTTAGCCACTTTTTAAAAGAAAAGGGGGGACTGGAAGGGCTAATTCACTCCCAACGAAGACAAG
ATATCCTTGATCTGTGGATCTACCACACACAAGGCTACTTCCCTGATTGGCAGAACTACACACCAGGGCC
AGGGATCAGATATCCACTGACCTTTGGATGGTGCTACAAGCTAGTACCAGTTGAGCAAGAGAAGGTAGAA
GAAGCCAATGAAGGAGAGAACACCCGCTTGTTACACCCTGTGAGCCTGCATGGGATGGATGACCCGGAGA
GAGAAGTATTAGAGTGGAGGTTTGACAGCCGCCTAGCATTTCATCACATGGCCCGAGAGCTGCATCCGGA
CTGTACTGGGTCTCTCTGGTTAGACCAGATCTGAGCCTGGGAGCTCTCTGGCTAACTAGGGAACCCACTG
CTTAAGCCTCAATAAAGCTTGCCTTGAGTGCTTCAAGTAGTGTGTGCCCGTCTGTTGTGTGACTCTGGTA
ACTAGAGATCCCTCAGACCCTTTTAGTCAGTGTGGAAAATCTCTAGCAGCATGTGAGCAAAAGGCCAGCA
AAAGGCCAGGAACCGTAAAAAGGCCGCGTTGCTGGCGTTTTTCCATAGGCTCCGCCCCCCTGACGAGCAT
CACAAAAATCGACGCTCAAGTCAGAGGTGGCGAAACCCGACAGGACTATAAAGATACCAGGCGTTTCCCC
CTGGAAGCTCCCTCGTGCGCTCTCCTGTTCCGACCCTGCCGCTTACCGGATACCTGTCCGCCTTTCTCCC
TTCGGGAAGCGTGGCGCTTTCTCATAGCTCACGCTGTAGGTATCTCAGTTCGGTGTAGGTCGTTCGCTCC
AAGCTGGGCTGTGTGCACGAACCCCCCGTTCAGCCCGACCGCTGCGCCTTATCCGGTAACTATCGTCTTG
AGTCCAACCCGGTAAGACACGACTTATCGCCACTGGCAGCAGCCACTGGTAACAGGATTAGCAGAGCGAG
GTATGTAGGCGGTGCTACAGAGTTCTTGAAGTGGTGGCCTAACTACGGCTACACTAGAAGAACAGTATTT
GGTATCTGCGCTCTGCTGAAGCCAGTTACCTTCGGAAAAAGAGTTGGTAGCTCTTGATCCGGCAAACAAA
CCACCGCTGGTAGCGGTGGTTTTTTTGTTTGCAAGCAGCAGATTACGCGCAGAAAAAAAGGATCTCAAGA
AGATCCTTTGATCTTTTCTACGGGGTCTGACGCTCAGTGGAACGAAAACTCACGTTAAGGGATTTTGGTC
ATGAGATTATCAAAAAGGATCTTCACCTAGATCCTTTTAAATTAAAAATGAAGTTTTAAATCAATCTAAA
GTATATATGAGTAAACTTGGTCTGACAGTTACCAATGCTTAATCAGTGAGGCACCTATCTCAGCGATCTG
TCTATTTCGTTCATCCATAGTTGCCTGACTCCCCGTCGTGTAGATAACTACGATACGGGAGGGCTTACCA
TCTGGCCCCAGTGCTGCAATGATACCGCGAGACCCACGCTCACCGGCTCCAGATTTATCAGCAATAAACC
AGCCAGCCGGAAGGGCCGAGCGCAGAAGTGGTCCTGCAACTTTATCCGCCTCCATCCAGTCTATTAATTG
TTGCCGGGAAGCTAGAGTAAGTAGTTCGCCAGTTAATAGTTTGCGCAACGTTGTTGCCATTGCTACAGGC
ATCGTGGTGTCACGCTCGTCGTTTGGTATGGCTTCATTCAGCTCCGGTTCCCAACGATCAAGGCGAGTTA
CATGATCCCCCATGTTGTGCAAAAAAGCGGTTAGCTCCTTCGGTCCTCCGATCGTTGTCAGAAGTAAGTT
GGCCGCAGTGTTATCACTCATGGTTATGGCAGCACTGCATAATTCTCTTACTGTCATGCCATCCGTAAGA
TGCTTTTCTGTGACTGGTGAGTACTCAACCAAGTCATTCTGAGAATAGTGTATGCGGCGACCGAGTTGCT
CTTGCCCGGCGTCAATACGGGATAATACCGCGCCACATAGCAGAACTTTAAAAGTGCTCATCATTGGAAA
ACGTTCTTCGGGGCGAAAACTCTCAAGGATCTTACCGCTGTTGAGATCCAGTTCGATGTAACCCACTCGT
GCACCCAACTGATCTTCAGCATCTTTTACTTTCACCAGCGTTTCTGGGTGAGCAAAAACAGGAAGGCAAA
ATGCCGCAAAAAAGGGAATAAGGGCGACACGGAAATGTTGAATACTCATACTCTTCCTTTTTCAATATTA
TTGAAGCATTTATCAGGGTTATTGTCTCATGAGCGGATACATATTTGAATGTATTTAGAAAAATAAACAA
ATAGGGGTTCCGCGCACATTTCCCCGAAAAGTGCCACCTGACG
Features (pLannotate 1.2.2; 18 found; start..end, strand, type, name):
     30..82      -  misc_feature   bom (fragment): basis of mobility region from pBR322
    237..616     +  enhancer       CMV enhancer: human cytomegalovirus immediate early enhancer
    617..816     +  promoter       CMV promoter: human cytomegalovirus (CMV) immediate early promoter
    834..1014    +  LTR            5' LTR (truncated): truncated 5' long terminal repeat (LTR) from HIV-1
   1061..1186    +  misc_feature   HIV-1 Ψ: packaging signal of human immunodeficiency virus type 1
   1170..1508    +  CDS            HIV-1 gag (fragment): gag protein from human immunodeficiency virus 1; gag
   1683..1916    +  misc_feature   RRE: The Rev response element (RRE) of HIV-1 allows for Rev-dependent mRNA export from the nucleus to the cytoplasm.
   2293..2393    +  CDS            Rev (fragment): human immunodeficiency virus 1 (HIV-1) Rev protein; rev; enhances nuclear export of unspliced and incompletely spliced viral mRNAs
   2443..2560    +  misc_feature   cPPT/CTS: central polypurine tract and central termination sequence of HIV-1
   2661..3141    +  promoter       PGK promoter: mouse phosphoglycerate kinase 1 promoter
   3198..4228    +  CDS            Cre (fragment): site-specific recombinase Cre is a site-specific recombinase from bacteriophage P1. Recombination occurs at loxP sequences.
   4281..4869    +  misc_feature   WPRE: woodchuck hepatitis virus posttranscriptional regulatory element
   4870..4889    +  misc_feature   MCS (fragment): pBluescript multiple cloning site
   4891..5391    +  CDS            nef (fragment): NEF_HV1LA - Experimental evidence at protein level: Swiss-Prot protein existence level 1. Extracellular Nef protein targets CD4(+) T-lymphocytes for apoptosis by interacting with CXCR4 surface receptors. From Human immunodeficiency virus type 1 group M subtype B (isolate Lai) (HIV-1).
   5398..5578    +  LTR            5' LTR (truncated): truncated 5' long terminal repeat (LTR) from HIV-1
   5640..6228    -  rep_origin     ori: high-copy-number ColE1/pMB1/pBR322/pUC origin of replication
   6399..7259    -  CDS            AmpR: β-lactamase; bla; confers resistance to ampicillin, carbenicillin, and related antibiotics
   7260..7364    -  promoter       AmpR promoter: bla
