[The description below was written by a language model from this plasmid's Addgene catalogue record and pLannotate feature annotations shown in this document.]
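Description:
Lenti-Cre is an HIV-1-derived lentiviral transfer plasmid for delivering Cre recombinase to mammalian cells, built by Gibson assembly on the Lenti-LucOS backbone. It is propagated in E. coli through a high-copy ColE1/pUC-type origin and selected with ampicillin via the β-lactamase gene and its native promoter. The catalogue lists a total size of about 7.4 kb, in close agreement with the 7,393 nt sequenced record that the feature table annotates.

The viral portion begins with a CMV enhancer/promoter placed upstream of a truncated 5' LTR, an arrangement that typically drives genomic RNA transcription in packaging cells without relying on Tat. This is followed by the Ψ packaging signal with an adjoining gag fragment, the Rev response element for Rev-dependent nuclear export of the unspliced genome, and the cPPT/CTS, which generally improves transduction efficiency. The payload is a roughly 1.6 kb cassette in which the mouse phosphoglycerate kinase 1 (PGK) promoter, a constitutive promoter active in many cell types, drives the bacteriophage P1 Cre coding sequence. A WPRE downstream enhances transcript stability and expression. The unit is closed by a nef fragment and a second truncated LTR annotation marking the 3' end of the vector genome. No fluorescent reporter or mammalian selection marker is annotated, so the vector appears to express Cre alone.

Once packaged with helper plasmids supplied in trans, the virus integrates and expresses Cre, which recombines loxP-flanked alleles in transduced cells. The associated publication concerns lung adenocarcinoma, but the record does not detail the specific experimental use.
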