Addgene plasmid #198712: Lenti-Cre
Purpose: For lentiviral expression of Cre recombinase in mammalian cells.
Depositing lab: Tyler Jacks. Depositing organization: Massachusetts Institute of Technology. Publication: Lymphocyte networks are dynamic cellular communities in the immunoregulatory landscape of lung adenocarcinoma. Gaglia G, Burger ML, Ritch CC, Rammos D, Dai Y, Crossland GE, Tavana SZ, Warchol S, Jaeger AM, Naranjo S, Coy S, Nirmal AJ, Krueger R, Lin JR, Pfister H, Sorger PK, Jacks T, Santagata S. Cancer Cell. 2023 May 8;41(5):871-886.e10. doi: 10.1016/j.ccell.2023.03.015. Epub 2023 Apr 13. PubMed 37059105.
Backbone
  Vector backbone: Lenti-LucOS
  Backbone manufacturer: Addgene 22777
  Backbone size w/o insert (bp): 5818
  Total vector size (bp): 7406
  Vector type: Mammalian Expression, Lentiviral, Cre/Lox
Growth in bacteria
  Bacterial resistance: Ampicillin, 100 μg/mL
  Growth temperature: 37°C
  Growth strain: NEB Stable
  Copy number: High Copy
Gene/Insert
  Gene/Insert name: Pgk-Cre (alt names: Pgk promoter; Cre recombinase)
  Species: M. musculus (mouse); bacteriophage P1
  Insert size (bp): 1588
  Promoter: PGK
  Cloning method: Gibson Cloning
  Sequencing primers: 5′ GATCAGTGTGAGGGAGTGTAAAGCTGGTTT; 3′ AGAGTAATTCAACCCCAAACAACAACGTTT
Terms and licenses: Academic/Nonprofit Terms; Industry Terms: Not Available to Industry
Depositor comments: Please visit https://www.biorxiv.org/content/10.1101/2022.08.11.503237v1 for bioRxiv preprint.
How to cite: Lenti-Cre was a gift from Tyler Jacks (Addgene plasmid # 198712 ; http://n2t.net/addgene:198712 ; RRID:Addgene_198712)
